Addgene plasmid #41340: TAL3166
Depositing lab: Keith Joung. Depositing organization: Massachusetts General Hospital. Publication: Targeted gene disruption in somatic zebrafish cells using engineered TALENs. Sander JD, Cade L, Khayter C, Reyon D, Peterson RT, Joung JK, Yeh JR. Nat Biotechnol. 2011 Aug 5;29(8):697-8. doi: 10.1038/nbt.1934. PubMed 21822241.
Backbone
  Vector backbone: JDS70
  Backbone manufacturer: Addgene plasmid #32285
  Backbone size w/o insert (bp): 6447
  Vector type: Mammalian Expression ; T7
Growth in bacteria
  Bacterial resistance: Ampicillin, 100 μg/mL
  Growth temperature: 37°C
  Growth strain: XL1 Blue
  Copy number: High Copy
Gene/Insert
  Gene/Insert name: ZebrafishCommunity-smad2-Left (alt name: smad2)
  Species: D. rerio (zebrafish)
  Insert size (bp): 1640
  Entrez Gene: smad2 (a.k.a. fj43c06, madh2, wu:fj43c06)
  Promoter: CMV
  Tag / fusion protein: 3X Flag (N terminal on backbone); WT FOKI (C terminal on backbone)
  Cloning method: Restriction Enzyme; 5′ cloning site N/A (destroyed during cloning); 3′ cloning site N/A (destroyed during cloning)
  Sequencing primers: 5′ CMV-F; 3′ BGH-rev
Terms and licenses: Academic/Nonprofit Terms; Industry Terms: Not Available to Industry
Depositor comments: Target binding site: TAGCTTACTATGAACTTA It is strongly recommended that users perform a diagnostic digest to verify this plasmid prior to use. For example, a double digest of the plasmid with BamHI and KpnI should result in two bands at 2.3kb and 5.8kb.
How to cite: TAL3166 was a gift from Keith Joung (Addgene plasmid # 41340 ; http://n2t.net/addgene:41340 ; RRID:Addgene_41340)
