[The description below was written by a language model from this plasmid's Addgene catalogue record.]
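Description:
TAL3166 is a TALEN expression plasmid encoding the "left" half of a nuclease pair designed against the zebrafish (D. rerio) smad2 gene. It is built on the JDS70 backbone, listed as a mammalian expression vector that also carries a T7 promoter. It is maintained in E. coli as a high-copy plasmid under ampicillin selection. The record gives no feature table, so the origin of replication and other backbone elements are not itemised. The use of a BGH reverse sequencing primer suggests a BGH polyadenylation region downstream of the coding sequence.

The insert, about 1.6 kb, is an engineered array of TAL effector repeats that specifies recognition of an 18-nucleotide site in smad2. It is not smad2 coding sequence, although the gene name appears in the insert field. The array was cloned by restriction enzyme methods into the backbone, destroying the cloning sites. The backbone supplies an N-terminal 3X Flag tag and a C-terminal wild-type FokI cleavage domain, so the product is a Flag-tagged TALE–FokI fusion. A CMV promoter drives expression in transfected cells. The T7 designation indicates the same open reading frame can be transcribed in vitro to make mRNA, the usual route for delivery into zebrafish embryos.

FokI cleaves only as a dimer, so this construct is meant to be used with a matching "right" TALEN that binds the opposite strand nearby. That partner is not described in this record. Together the pair makes a double-strand break at smad2, and error-prone repair of the break can produce disruptive insertions or deletions. The associated publication concerns targeted gene disruption in somatic zebrafish cells using engineered TALENs.
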