>Addgene plasmid #41340 | TAL3166 | addgene partial sequence | sequence record 56033 | JDS-TALEN-F 5'-TAGGGGTCGGTAAACAGTGG-3'
GCGCTGCTGACTGTGGCGGGTGAGCTTAGGGGGCCTCCGCTCCAGCTCGACACCGGGCAGCTGCTGAAGA
TCGCGAAGAGAGGGGGAGTAACAGCGGTAGAGGCAGTGCACGCCTGGCGCAATGCGCTCACCGGGGCCCC
CTTGAACCTGACCCCAGACCAGGTAGTCGCAATCGCGTCGAACATTGGGGGAAAGCAAGCCCTGGAAACC
GTGCAAAGGTTGTTGCCGGTCCTTTGTCAAGACCACGGCCTTACACCGGAGCAAGTCGTGGCCATTGCAA
ATAATAACGGTGGCAAACAGGCTCTTGAGACGGTTCAGAGACTTCTCCCAGTTCTCTGTCAAGCCCACGG
GCTGACTCCCGATCAAGTTGTAGCGATTGCGTCGCATGACGGAGGGAAACAAGCATTGGAGACTGTCCAA
CGGCTCCTTCCCGTGTTGTGTCAAGCCCACGGTTTGACGCCTGCACAAGTGGTCGCCATCGCCTCGAATG
GCGGCGGTAAGCAGGCGCTGGAAACAGTACAGCGCCTGCTGCCTGTACTGTGCCAGGATCATGGACTGAC
CCCAGACCAGGTAGTCGCAATCGCGTCAAACGGAGGGGGAAAGCAAGCCCTGGAAACCGTGCAAAGGTTG
TTGCCGGTCCTTTGTCAAGACCACGGCCTTACACCGGAGCAAGTCGTGGCCATTGCAAGCAACATCGGTG
GCAAACAGGCTCTTGAGACGGTTCAGAGACTTCTCCCAGTTCTCTGTCAAGCCCACGGGCTGACTCCCGA
TCAAGTTGTAGCGATTGCGTCGCATGACGGAGGGAAACAAGCATTGGAGACTGTCCAACGGCTCCTTCCC
GTGTTGTGTCAAGCCCACGGTTTGACGCCTGCACAAGTGGTCGCCATCGCCTCGAATGGCGGCGGTAAGC
