LOCUS       Exported 2430 bp ds-DNA linear SYN 24-AUG-2021
DEFINITION  synthetic linear DNA
ACCESSION   .
VERSION     .
KEYWORDS    TAL3166
SOURCE      synthetic DNA construct
  ORGANISM  synthetic DNA construct
REFERENCE   1 (bases 1 to 2430)
  AUTHORS   Sander JD, Cade L, Khayter C, Reyon D, Peterson RT, Joung JK, Yeh JR
  TITLE     Targeted gene disruption in somatic zebrafish cells using engineered
            TALENs.
  JOURNAL   Nat Biotechnol. 2011 Aug 5;29(8):697-8. doi: 10.1038/nbt.1934.
  PUBMED    21822241
REFERENCE   2 (bases 1 to 2430)
  AUTHORS   .
  TITLE     Direct Submission
  JOURNAL   Exported Aug 24, 2021 from SnapGene Server 1.1.58
            http://www.snapgene.com
FEATURES             Location/Qualifiers
     source          1..2430
                     /organism="synthetic DNA construct"
                     /mol_type="other DNA"
     CDS             19..84
                     /codon_start=1
                     /product="three tandem FLAG(R) epitope tags, followed by an
                     enterokinase cleavage site"
                     /label=3xFLAG
                     /translation="DYKDHDGDYKDHDIDYKDDDDK"
     CDS             91..111
                     /codon_start=1
                     /product="nuclear localization signal of SV40 (simian virus
                     40) large T antigen"
                     /label=SV40 NLS
                     /translation="PKKKRKV"
ORIGIN
        1 tctagagcta gcaccatgga ctacaaagac catgacggtg attataaaga tcatgacatc
       61 gattacaagg atgacgatga caagatggcc cccaagaaga agaggaaggt gggcattcac
      121 cgcggggtac ctatggtgga cttgaggaca ctcggttatt cgcaacagca acaggagaaa
      181 atcaagccta aggtcaggag caccgtcgcg caacaccacg aggcgcttgt ggggcatggc
      241 ttcactcatg cgcatattgt cgcgctttca cagcaccctg cggcgcttgg gacggtggct
      301 gtcaaatacc aagatatgat tgcggccctg cccgaagcca cgcacgaggc aattgtaggg
      361 gtcggtaaac agtggtcggg agcgcgagca cttgaggcgc tgctgactgt ggcgggtgag
      421 cttagggggc ctccgctcca gctcgacacc gggcagctgc tgaagatcgc gaagagaggg
      481 ggagtaacag cggtagaggc agtgcacgcc tggcgcaatg cgctcaccgg ggcccccttg
      541 aacctgaccc cagaccaggt agtcgcaatc gcgtcgaaca ttgggggaaa gcaagccctg
      601 gaaaccgtgc aaaggttgtt gccggtcctt tgtcaagacc acggccttac accggagcaa
      661 gtcgtggcca ttgcaaataa taacggtggc aaacaggctc ttgagacggt tcagagactt
      721 ctcccagttc tctgtcaagc ccacgggctg actcccgatc aagttgtagc gattgcgtcg
      781 catgacggag ggaaacaagc attggagact gtccaacggc tccttcccgt gttgtgtcaa
      841 gcccacggtt tgacgcctgc acaagtggtc gccatcgcct cgaatggcgg cggtaagcag
      901 gcgctggaaa cagtacagcg cctgctgcct gtactgtgcc aggatcatgg actgacccca
      961 gaccaggtag tcgcaatcgc gtcaaacgga gggggaaagc aagccctgga aaccgtgcaa
     1021 aggttgttgc cggtcctttg tcaagaccac ggccttacac cggagcaagt cgtggccatt
     1081 gcaagcaaca tcggtggcaa acaggctctt gagacggttc agagacttct cccagttctc
     1141 tgtcaagccc acgggctgac tcccgatcaa gttgtagcga ttgcgtcgca tgacggaggg
     1201 aaacaagcat tggagactgt ccaacggctc cttcccgtgt tgtgtcaagc ccacggtttg
     1261 acgcctgcac aagtggtcgc catcgcctcg aatggcggcg gtaagcaggc gctggaaaca
     1321 gtacagcgcc tgctgcctgt actgtgccag gatcatggac tgaccccaga ccaggtagtc
     1381 gcaatcgcgt cgaacattgg gggaaagcaa gccctggaaa ccgtgcaaag gttgttgccg
     1441 gtcctttgtc aagaccacgg ccttacaccg gagcaagtcg tggccattgc aagcaatggg
     1501 ggtggcaaac aggctcttga gacggttcag agacttctcc cagttctctg tcaagcccac
     1561 gggctgactc ccgatcaagt tgtagcgatt gcgaataaca atggagggaa acaagcattg
     1621 gagactgtcc aacggctcct tcccgtgttg tgtcaagccc acggtttgac gcctgcacaa
     1681 gtggtcgcca tcgcctccaa tattggcggt aagcaggcgc tggaaacagt acagcgcctg
     1741 ctgcctgtac tgtgccagga tcatggactg accccagacc aggtagtcgc aatcgcgtcg
     1801 aacattgggg gaaagcaagc cctggaaacc gtgcaaaggt tgttgccggt cctttgtcaa
     1861 gaccacggcc ttacaccgga gcaagtcgtg gccattgcat cccacgacgg tggcaaacag
     1921 gctcttgaga cggttcagag acttctccca gttctctgtc aagcccacgg gctgactccc
     1981 gatcaagttg tagcgattgc gtccaacggt ggagggaaac aagcattgga gactgtccaa
     2041 cggctccttc ccgtgttgtg tcaagcccac ggtttgacgc ctgcacaagt ggtcgccatc
     2101 gcctcgaatg gcggcggtaa gcaggcgctg gaaacagtac agcgcctgct gcctgtactg
     2161 tgccaggatc atggactgac acccgaacag gtggtcgcca ttgcttctaa catcggagga
     2221 cggccagcct tggagtccat cgtagcccaa ttgtccaggc ccgatcccgc gttggctgcg
     2281 ttaacgaatg accatctggt ggcgttggca tgtcttggtg gacgacccgc gctcgatgca
     2341 gtcaaaaagg gtctgcctca tgctcccgca ttgatcaaaa gaaccaaccg gcggattccc
     2401 gagagaactt cccatcgagt cgcgggatcc
//
